Addgene plasmid #111510: ErkKTR-irFP
Purpose: Reporter of Erk activity
Depositing lab: Jared Toettcher. Depositing organization: Princeton University. Publication: Protein Phase Separation Provides Long-Term Memory of Transient Spatial Stimuli. Dine E, Gil AA, Uribe G, Brangwynne CP, Toettcher JE. Cell Syst. 2018 May 24. pii: S2405-4712(18)30190-X. doi: 10.1016/j.cels.2018.05.002. PubMed 29859829.
Backbone
  Vector backbone: pHR
  Total vector size (bp): 10203
  Vector type: Lentiviral
Growth in bacteria
  Bacterial resistance: Ampicillin, 100 μg/mL
  Growth temperature: 37°C
  Growth strain: NEB Stable
  Copy number: Unknown
Gene/Insert
  Gene/Insert name: ERK KTR (alt name: MAPK1)
  Species: M. musculus (mouse)
  Insert size (bp): 252
  Entrez Gene: Mapk1 (a.k.a. 9030612K14Rik, ERK, Erk2, MAPK2, PRKM2, Prkm1, p41mapk, p42mapk)
  Promoter: SSFV
  Tag / fusion protein: iRFP (C terminal on backbone)
  Cloning method: Gibson Cloning
  Sequencing primers: 5′ Unknown
Terms and licenses: Academic/Nonprofit Terms; Industry Terms: Not Available to Industry
How to cite: ErkKTR-irFP was a gift from Jared Toettcher (Addgene plasmid # 111510 ; http://n2t.net/addgene:111510 ; RRID:Addgene_111510)
