[The description below was written by a language model from this plasmid's Addgene catalogue record and pLannotate feature annotations shown in this document.]
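Description:
ErkKTR-irFP is a 10.2 kb lentiviral transfer plasmid built on the pHR backbone that expresses a fluorescent live-cell reporter of Erk activity. It is propagated in E. coli through a high-copy ColE1/pUC-type origin with ampicillin selection (AmpR). A recombination-tolerant strain is listed for growth, as is common for LTR-containing vectors. The viral portion comprises a truncated HIV-1 5' LTR, the Ψ packaging signal with an adjoining gag fragment, the Rev response element, a cPPT/CTS, and a self-inactivating ΔU3 3' LTR. These elements allow the genome to be packaged when helper functions are supplied in trans and then integrated into target cells without reconstituting an active viral promoter. The backbone also carries legacy sequence outside the LTRs, including an SV40 promoter, E. coli gpt fragments, SV40 small t intron and poly(A) sequences, and remnants of TcR, rop and lacI. The record does not assign these any role in the construct.

The payload is driven by the spleen focus-forming virus (SFFV) LTR promoter, which the catalogue entry spells "SSFV". It consists of a roughly 250 bp kinase translocation reporter segment fused at its C terminus to the near-infrared protein iRFP713, which needs biliverdin as a cofactor, followed by a WPRE to enhance transcript expression. The catalogue links the insert to mouse Mapk1, but the feature table identifies the coding segment as a fragment of mouse Elk1, an Erk substrate. That fits the general KTR design, in which a kinase docking and phosphorylation region controls nuclear import and export, so the nuclear-to-cytoplasmic distribution of fluorescence reports kinase activity. The construct is suited to making stable reporter lines for imaging Erk signalling dynamics, and its far-red emission leaves shorter wavelengths free for other fluorophores or optogenetic tools.
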