Features (pLannotate 1.2.2; 33 found; start..end, strand, type, name):
      3..542     +  CDS            env (fragment): ENV_HV1H2 - Experimental evidence at protein level: Swiss-Prot protein existence level 1. [Transmembrane protein gp41]: Acts as a class I viral fusion protein. Under the current model, the protein has at least 3 conformational states: pre-fusion native state, pre-hairpin intermediate state, and post-fusion hairpin state. During fusion of viral and target intracellular membranes, the coiled coil regions (heptad repeats) assume a trimer-of-hairpins structure, positioning the fusion peptide in close proximity to the C-terminal region of the ectodomain. The formation of this structure appears to d
    576..693     +  misc_feature   cPPT/CTS: central polypurine tract and central termination sequence of HIV-1
    730..762     -  misc_feature   MCS (fragment): pBluescript multiple cloning site
    847..1255    +  promoter       SFFV promoter: spleen focus-forming virus long terminal repeat (LTR) promoter
   1333..1578    +  CDS            Elk1 (fragment): ELK1_MOUSE - Experimental evidence at protein level: Swiss-Prot protein existence level 1. Transcription factor that binds to purine-rich DNA sequences. Forms a ternary complex with SRF and the ETS and SRF motifs of the serum response element (SRE) on the promoter region of immediate early genes such as FOS and IER2 (By similarity). Induces target gene transcription upon JNK-signaling pathway stimulation (By similarity). From Mus musculus (Mouse).
   1600..2547    +  CDS            iRFP713: iRFP713 is a basic (constitutively fluorescent) near ir fluorescent protein published in 2011, derived from Rhodopseudomonas palustris. It has low acid sensitivity. It requires the cofactor biliverdin for fluorescence.
   2596..2626    +  misc_feature   MCS (fragment): pUC18/19 multiple cloning site
   2627..2645    +  misc_feature   MCS (fragment): pBluescript multiple cloning site
   2645..3233    +  misc_feature   WPRE: woodchuck hepatitis virus posttranscriptional regulatory element
   3275..3294    +  misc_feature   cPPT/CTS (fragment): central polypurine tract and central termination sequence of HIV-1
   3296..3529    +  LTR            3' LTR (ΔU3): self-inactivating 3' long terminal repeat (LTR) from HIV-1
   3554..3572    -  promoter       SP6 promoter: promoter for bacteriophage SP6 RNA polymerase
   3800..4079    +  CDS            TcR (fragment): tetracycline efflux protein; tet; confers resistance to tetracycline
   4080..4129    -  misc_feature   bom (fragment): basis of mobility region from pBR322
   4231..4266    -  CDS            rop (fragment): Rop protein, which maintains plasmids at low copy number; rop
   4361..4465    +  promoter       AmpR promoter: bla
   4466..5326    +  CDS            AmpR: β-lactamase; bla; confers resistance to ampicillin, carbenicillin, and related antibiotics
   5497..6085    +  rep_origin     ori: high-copy-number ColE1/pMB1/pBR322/pUC origin of replication
   6268..6324    +  CDS            lacI (fragment): lac repressor; lacI; The lac repressor binds to the lac operator to inhibit transcription in E. coli. This inhibition can be relieved by adding lactose or isopropyl-β-D-thiogalactopyranoside (IPTG).
   6331..6660    +  promoter       SV40 promoter: SV40 enhancer and early promoter
   6860..6979    +  CDS            gpt (fragment): XGPT_ECOLI - Also known as gpp, gxu. Experimental evidence at protein level: Swiss-Prot protein existence level 1. Purine salvage pathway enzyme that catalyzes the transfer of the ribosyl-5-phosphate group from 5-phospho-alpha-D-ribose 1- diphosphate (PRPP) to the N9 position of the 6-oxopurines guanine and xanthine to form the corresponding ribonucleotides GMP (guanosine 5'- monophosphate) and XMP (xanthosine 5'-monophosphate), with the release of PPi. To a lesser extent, also acts on hypoxanthine (PubMed:9100006, PubMed:3886014). Does not ribophosphorylate adenine (PubMed:3886014). From Esch
   6979..7314    +  CDS            gpt (fragment): XGPT_ECOLI - Also known as gpp, gxu. Experimental evidence at protein level: Swiss-Prot protein existence level 1. Purine salvage pathway enzyme that catalyzes the transfer of the ribosyl-5-phosphate group from 5-phospho-alpha-D-ribose 1- diphosphate (PRPP) to the N9 position of the 6-oxopurines guanine and xanthine to form the corresponding ribonucleotides GMP (guanosine 5'- monophosphate) and XMP (xanthosine 5'-monophosphate), with the release of PPi. To a lesser extent, also acts on hypoxanthine (PubMed:9100006, PubMed:3886014). Does not ribophosphorylate adenine (PubMed:3886014). From Esch
   7409..7714    +  CDS            frsA (fragment): FRSA_ECOLI - Also known as yafA. Experimental evidence at protein level: Swiss-Prot protein existence level 1. Catalyzes the hydrolysis of esters (PubMed:15808744). Displays esterase activity toward pNP-butyrate (PubMed:15808744). May stimulate mixed-acid fermentation by acting as a fermentation/respiration switch that down-regulates respiration and up- regulates fermentation rates (PubMed:15169777). From Escherichia coli (strain K12).
   7718..7792    +  CDS            small t antigen (fragment): SV40 (simian virus 40) small t antigen
   7794..7859    +  intron         small t intron: SV40 (simian virus 40) small t antigen intron
   7989..8009    +  CDS            SV40 NLS: nuclear localization signal of SV40 (simian virus 40) large T antigen
   8328..8411    +  CDS            large T antigen (fragment): large T antigen from SV40 (simian virus 40)
   8434..8568    +  polyA_signal   SV40 poly(A) signal: SV40 polyadenylation signal
   8736..9065    +  CDS            nef (fragment): NEF_HV1BR - Experimental evidence at protein level: Swiss-Prot protein existence level 1. Extracellular Nef protein targets CD4(+) T-lymphocytes for apoptosis by interacting with CXCR4 surface receptors (PubMed:14990729). From Human immunodeficiency virus type 1 group M subtype B (isolate BRU/LAI) (HIV-1).
   9113..9370    +  LTR            5' LTR (truncated): truncated 5' long terminal repeat (LTR) from HIV-1
   9417..9542    +  misc_feature   HIV-1 Ψ: packaging signal of human immunodeficiency virus type 1
   9526..9864    +  CDS            HIV-1 gag (fragment): gag protein from human immunodeficiency virus 1; gag
  10034..64      +  misc_feature   RRE (across the origin): The Rev response element (RRE) of HIV-1 allows for Rev-dependent mRNA export from the nucleus to the cytoplasm.
>Addgene plasmid #111510 | ErkKTR-irFP | depositor full sequence | sequence record 209502 | ErkKTR-irFP sequence 10203 bps
GCATCAAGCAGCTCCAGGCAAGAATCCTGGCTGTGGAAAGATACCTAAAGGATCAACAGCTCCTGGGGAT
TTGGGGTTGCTCTGGAAAACTCATTTGCACCACTGCTGTGCCTTGGAATGCTAGTTGGAGTAATAAATCT
CTGGAACAGATTTGGAATCACACGACCTGGATGGAGTGGGACAGAGAAATTAACAATTACACAAGCTTAA
TACACTCCTTAATTGAAGAATCGCAAAACCAGCAAGAAAAGAATGAACAAGAATTATTGGAATTAGATAA
ATGGGCAAGTTTGTGGAATTGGTTTAACATAACAAATTGGCTGTGGTATATAAAATTATTCATAATGATA
GTAGGAGGCTTGGTAGGTTTAAGAATAGTTTTTGCTGTACTTTCTATAGTGAATAGAGTTAGGCAGGGAT
ATTCACCATTATCGTTTCAGACCCACCTCCCAACCCCGAGGGGACCCGACAGGCCCGAAGGAATAGAAGA
AGAAGGTGGAGAGAGAGACAGAGACAGATCCATTCGATTAGTGAACGGATCTCGACGGTCGCCAAATGGC
AGTATTCATCCACAATTTTAAAAGAAAAGGGGGGATTGGGGGGTACAGTGCAGGGGAAAGAATAGTAGAC
ATAATAGCAACAGACATACAAACTAAAGAATTACAAAAACAAATTACAAAAATTCAAAATTTTCGGGTTT
ATTACAGGGACAGCAGAGATCCAGTTTGGATCGATAAGCTTGATATCGAATTCCTGCAGCCCCGATAAAA
TAAAAGATTTTATTTAGTCTCCAGAAAAAGGGGGGAATGAAAGACCCCACCTGTAGGTTATGGCAAGCTA
GCTGCAGTAACGCCATTATTGCAAGGCATGGAAAAATACCAAACCAAGAATAGAGAAGTTCAGATCAAGG
GCGGGTACATGAAAATAGCTAACGTAGGGCCAAACAGGATATCTGCGGTGAGCAGTTTCGGCCCCGGCCC
GGGGCCAAGAACAGATGGTCACCGCAGTTTCGGCCCCGGCCCGAGGCCAAGAGCAGATGGTCCCCAGATA
TGGCCCAACCCTCAGCAGTTTCTTAAGACCCATCAGATGTTTCCAGGCTCCCCCAAGGACCTGAAATGAC
CCTGCGCCTTATTTGAATTAACCAATCAGCCTGCTTCTCGCTTCTGTTCGCGCGCTTCTGCTTCCCGAGC
TCTATAAAAGAGCTCACAACCCCTCACTCGGCGCGCCAGTCCTCCGACAGACTGAGTCGCCCGGGGGGGA
TCTGGAGCTCTCGAGAATTCTCACGCGTCAAGTGGAGCAAGGCAGGTGGACAGTGGATCCGGCTCCACCA
TGAAGGGCCGAAAGCCTCGGGACCTGGAACTTCCACTTAGCCCAAGCCTGCTGGGTGGCCAGGGACCTGA
ACGGACTCCAGGATCAGGAACAAGCTCTGGTCTTCAGGCACCGGGGCCAGCGCTTTCGCCCAGCAAGCGT
AGCGGTCTCGAGGACCCAGCGACGCCATCGAAGAAGCCACGTACCCCATCGGTGTCGTCAAGGCTGGAGC
GCCTGACCCTCCAGTCCAGCTTTCAATTCCCATCCACTAGTCCGGATCCGGTCGCCACCATGGCTGAAGG
CTCCGTCGCCAGGCAGCCTGACCTCTTGACCTGCGACGATGAGCCGATCCATATCCCCGGTGCCATCCAA
CCGCATGGACTGCTGCTCGCCCTCGCCGCCGACATGACGATCGTTGCCGGCAGCGACAACCTTCCCGAAC
TCACCGGACTGGCGATCGGCGCCCTGATCGGCCGCTCTGCGGCCGATGTCTTCGACTCGGAGACGCACAA
CCGTCTGACGATCGCCTTGGCCGAGCCCGGGGCGGCCGTCGGAGCACCGATCACTGTCGGCTTCACGATG
CGAAAGGACGCAGGCTTCATCGGCTCCTGGCATCGCCATGATCAGCTCATCTTCCTCGAGCTCGAGCCTC
CCCAGCGGGACGTCGCCGAGCCGCAGGCGTTCTTCCGCCGCACCAACAGCGCCATCCGCCGCCTGCAGGC
CGCCGAAACCTTGGAAAGCGCCTGCGCCGCCGCGGCGCAAGAGGTGCGGAAGATTACCGGCTTCGATCGG
GTGATGATCTATCGCTTCGCCTCCGACTTCAGCGGCGAAGTGATCGCAGAGGATCGGTGCGCCGAGGTCG
AGTCAAAACTAGGCCTGCACTATCCTGCCTCAACCGTGCCGGCGCAGGCCCGTCGGCTCTATACCATCAA
CCCGGTACGGATCATTCCCGATATCAATTATCGGCCGGTGCCGGTCACCCCAGACCTCAATCCGGTCACC
GGGCGGCCGATTGATCTTAGCTTCGCCATCCTGCGCAGCGTCTCGCCCGTCCATCTGGAATTCATGCGCA
ACATAGGCATGCACGGCACGATGTCGATCTCGATTTTGCGCGGCGAGCGACTGTGGGGATTGATCGTTTG
CCATCACCGAACGCCGTACTACGTCGATCTCGATGGCCGCCAAGCCTGCGAGCTAGTCGCCCAGGTTCTG
GCCTGGCAGATCGGCGTGATGGAAGAGGCGGCCGCAACTCCCACCTGCAACATGCGTGACTGACTGAGGC
CGCGACTCTAGAGTCGACCTGCAGGCATGCAAGCTTGATATCAAGCTTATCGATAATCAACCTCTGGATT
ACAAAATTTGTGAAAGATTGACTGGTATTCTTAACTATGTTGCTCCTTTTACGCTATGTGGATACGCTGC
TTTAATGCCTTTGTATCATGCTATTGCTTCCCGTATGGCTTTCATTTTCTCCTCCTTGTATAAATCCTGG
TTGCTGTCTCTTTATGAGGAGTTGTGGCCCGTTGTCAGGCAACGTGGCGTGGTGTGCACTGTGTTTGCTG
ACGCAACCCCCACTGGTTGGGGCATTGCCACCACCTGTCAGCTCCTTTCCGGGACTTTCGCTTTCCCCCT
CCCTATTGCCACGGCGGAACTCATCGCCGCCTGCCTTGCCCGCTGCTGGACAGGGGCTCGGCTGTTGGGC
ACTGACAATTCCGTGGTGTTGTCGGGGAAATCATCGTCCTTTCCTTGGCTGCTCGCCTGTGTTGCCACCT
GGATTCTGCGCGGGACGTCCTTCTGCTACGTCCCTTCGGCCCTCAATCCAGCGGACCTTCCTTCCCGCGG
CCTGCTGCCGGCTCTGCGGCCTCTTCCGCGTCTTCGCCTTCGCCCTCAGACGAGTCGGATCTCCCTTTGG
GCCGCCTCCCCGCATCGATACCGTCGACCAAGGCAGCTGTAGATCTTAGCCACTTTTTAAAAGAAAAGGG
GGGACTGGAAGGGCTAATTCACTCCCAACGAAGACAAGATCTGCTTTTTGCTTGTACTGGGTCTCTCTGG
TTAGACCAGATCTGAGCCTGGGAGCTCTCTGGCTAACTAGGGAACCCACTGCTTAAGCCTCAATAAAGCT
TGCCTTGAGTGCTTCAAGTAGTGTGTGCCCGTCTGTTGTGTGACTCTGGTAACTAGAGATCCCTCAGACC
CTTTTAGTCAGTGTGGAAAATCTCTAGCAGCATCTAGAATTAATTCCGTGTATTCTATAGTGTCACCTAA
ATCGTATGTGTATGATACATAAGGTTATGTATTAATTGTAGCCGCGTTCTAACGACAATATGTACAAGCC
TAATTGTGTAGCATCTGGCTTACTGAAGCAGACCCTATCATCTCTCTCGTAAACTGCCGTCAGAGTCGGT
TTGGTTGGACGAACCTTCTGAGTTTCTGGTAACGCCGTCCCGCACCCGGAAATGGTCAGCGAACCAATCA
GCAGGGTCATCGCTAGCCAGATCCTCTACGCCGGACGCATCGTGGCCGGCATCACCGGCGCCACAGGTGC
GGTTGCTGGCGCCTATATCGCCGACATCACCGATGGGGAAGATCGGGCTCGCCACTTCGGGCTCATGAGC
GCTTGTTTCGGCGTGGGTATGGTGGCAGGCCCCGTGGCCGGGGGACTGTTGGGCGCCATCTCCTTGCATG
CACCATTCCTTGCGGCGGCGGTGCTCAACGGCCTCAACCTACTACTGGGCTGCTTCCTAATGCAGGAGTC
GCATAAGGGAGAGCGTCGAATGGTGCACTCTCAGTACAATCTAGCTCTGATGCCGCATAGTTAAGCCAGC
CCCGACACCCGCCAACACCCGCTGACGCGCCCTGACGGGCTTGTCTGCTCCCGGCATCCGCTTACAGACA
AGCTGTGACCGTCTCCGGGAGCTGCATGTGTCAGAGGTTTTCACCGTCATCACCGAAACGCGCGAGACGA
AAGGGCCTCGTGATACGCCTATTTTTATAGGTTAATGTCATGATAATAATGGTTTCTTAGACGTCAGGTG
GCACTTTTCGGGGAAATGTGCGCGGAACCCCTATTTGTTTATTTTTCTAAATACATTCAAATATGTATCC
GCTCATGAGACAATAACCCTGATAAATGCTTCAATAATATTGAAAAAGGAAGAGTATGAGTATTCAACAT
TTCCGTGTCGCCCTTATTCCCTTTTTTGCGGCATTTTGCCTTCCTGTTTTTGCTCACCCAGAAACGCTGG
TGAAAGTAAAAGATGCTGAAGATCAGTTGGGTGCACGAGTGGGTTACATCGAACTGGATCTCAACAGCGG
TAAGATCCTTGAGAGTTTTCGCCCCGAAGAACGTTTTCCAATGATGAGCACTTTTAAAGTTCTGCTATGT
GGCGCGGTATTATCCCGTATTGACGCCGGGCAAGAGCAACTCGGTCGCCGCATACACTATTCTCAGAATG
ACTTGGTTGAGTACTCACCAGTCACAGAAAAGCATCTTACGGATGGCATGACAGTAAGAGAATTATGCAG
TGCTGCCATAACCATGAGTGATAACACTGCGGCCAACTTACTTCTGACAACGATCGGAGGACCGAAGGAG
CTAACCGCTTTTTTGCACAACATGGGGGATCATGTAACTCGCCTTGATCGTTGGGAACCGGAGCTGAATG
AAGCCATACCAAACGACGAGCGTGACACCACGATGCCTGTAGCAATGGCAACAACGTTGCGCAAACTATT
AACTGGCGAACTACTTACTCTAGCTTCCCGGCAACAATTAATAGACTGGATGGAGGCGGATAAAGTTGCA
GGACCACTTCTGCGCTCGGCCCTTCCGGCTGGCTGGTTTATTGCTGATAAATCTGGAGCCGGTGAGCGTG
GGTCTCGCGGTATCATTGCAGCACTGGGGCCAGATGGTAAGCCCTCCCGTATCGTAGTTATCTACACGAC
GGGGAGTCAGGCAACTATGGATGAACGAAATAGACAGATCGCTGAGATAGGTGCCTCACTGATTAAGCAT
TGGTAACTGTCAGACCAAGTTTACTCATATATACTTTAGATTGATTTAAAACTTCATTTTTAATTTAAAA
GGATCTAGGTGAAGATCCTTTTTGATAATCTCATGACCAAAATCCCTTAACGTGAGTTTTCGTTCCACTG
AGCGTCAGACCCCGTAGAAAAGATCAAAGGATCTTCTTGAGATCCTTTTTTTCTGCGCGTAATCTGCTGC
TTGCAAACAAAAAAACCACCGCTACCAGCGGTGGTTTGTTTGCCGGATCAAGAGCTACCAACTCTTTTTC
CGAAGGTAACTGGCTTCAGCAGAGCGCAGATACCAAATACTGTCCTTCTAGTGTAGCCGTAGTTAGGCCA
CCACTTCAAGAACTCTGTAGCACCGCCTACATACCTCGCTCTGCTAATCCTGTTACCAGTGGCTGCTGCC
AGTGGCGATAAGTCGTGTCTTACCGGGTTGGACTCAAGACGATAGTTACCGGATAAGGCGCAGCGGTCGG
GCTGAACGGGGGGTTCGTGCACACAGCCCAGCTTGGAGCGAACGACCTACACCGAACTGAGATACCTACA
GCGTGAGCTATGAGAAAGCGCCACGCTTCCCGAAGGGAGAAAGGCGGACAGGTATCCGGTAAGCGGCAGG
GTCGGAACAGGAGAGCGCACGAGGGAGCTTCCAGGGGGAAACGCCTGGTATCTTTATAGTCCTGTCGGGT
TTCGCCACCTCTGACTTGAGCGTCGATTTTTGTGATGCTCGTCAGGGGGGCGGAGCCTATGGAAAAACGC
CAGCAACGCGGCCTTTTTACGGTTCCTGGCCTTTTGCTGGCCTTTTGCTCACATGTTCTTTCCTGCGTTA
TCCCCTGATTCTGTGGATAACCGTATTACCGCCTTTGAGTGAGCTGATACCGCTCGCCGCAGCCGAACGA
CCGAGCGCAGCGAGTCAGTGAGCGAGGAAGCGGAAGAGCGCCCAATACGCAAACCGCCTCTCCCCGCGCG
TTGGCCGATTCATTAATGCAGCTGTGGAATGTGTGTCAGTTAGGGTGTGGAAAGTCCCCAGGCTCCCCAG
CAGGCAGAAGTATGCAAAGCATGCATCTCAATTAGTCAGCAACCAGGTGTGGAAAGTCCCCAGGCTCCCC
AGCAGGCAGAAGTATGCAAAGCATGCATCTCAATTAGTCAGCAACCATAGTCCCGCCCCTAACTCCGCCC
ATCCCGCCCCTAACTCCGCCCAGTTCCGCCCATTCTCCGCCCCATGGCTGACTAATTTTTTTTATTTATG
CAGAGGCCGAGGCCGCCTCGGCCTCTGAGCTATTCCAGAAGTAGTGAGGAGGCTTTTTTGGAGGCCTAGG
CTTTTGCAAAAAGCTTGGACACAAGACAGGCTTGCGAGATATGTTTGAGAATACCACTTTATCCCGCGTC
AGGGAGAGGCAGTGCGTAAAAAGACGCGGACTCATGTGAAATACTGGTTTTTAGTGCGCCAGATCTCTAT
AATCTCGCGCAACCTATTTTCCCCTCGAACACTTTTTAAGCCGTAGATAAACAGGCTGGGACACTTCACA
TGAGCGAAAAATACATCGTCACCTGGGACATGTTGCAGATCCATGCACGTAAACTCGCAAGCCGACTGAT
GCCTTCTGAACAATGGAAAGGCATTATTGCCGTAAGCCGTGGCGGTCTGTACCGGGTGCGTTACTGGCGC
GTGAACTGGGTATTCGTCATGTCGATACCGTTTGTATTTCCAGCTACGATCACGACAACCAGCGCGAGCT
TAAAGTGCTGAAACGCGCAGAAGGCGATGGCGAAGGCTTCATCGTTATTGATGACCTGGTGGATACCGGT
GGTACTGCGGTTGCGATTCGTGAAATGTATCCAAAAGCGCACTTTGTCACCATCTTCGCAAAACCGGCTG
GTCGTCCGCTGGTTGATGACTATGTTGTTGATATCCCGCAAGATACCTGGATTGAACAGCCGTGGGATAT
GGGCGTCGTATTCGTCCCGCCAATCTCCGGTCGCTAATCTTTTCAACGCCTGGCACTGCCGGGCGTTGTT
CTTTTTAACTTCAGGCGGGTTACAATAGTTTCCAGTAAGTATTCTGGAGGCTGCATCCATGACACAGGCA
AACCTGAGCGAAACCCTGTTCAAACCCCGCTTTAAACATCCTGAAACCTCGACGCTAGTCCGCCGCTTTA
ATCACGGCGCACAACCGCCTGTGCAGTCGGCCCTTGATGGTAAAACCATCCCTCACTGGTATCGCATGAT
TAACCGTCTGATGTGGATCTGGCGCGGCATTGACCCACGCGAAATCCTCGACGTCCAGGCACGTATTGTG
ATGAGCGATGCCGAACGTACCGACGATGATTTATACGATACGGTGATTGGCTACCGTGGCGGCAACTGGA
TTTATGAGTGGGCCCCGGATCTTTGTGAAGGAACCTTACTTCTGTGGTGTGACATAATTGGACAAACTAC
CTACAGAGATTTAAAGCTCTAAGGTAAATATAAAATTTTTAAGTGTATAATGTGTTAAACTACTGATTCT
AATTGTTTGTGTATTTTAGATTCCAACCTATGGAACTGATGAATGGGAGCAGTGGTGGAATGCCTTTAAT
GAGGAAAACCTGTTTTGCTCAGAAGAAATGCCATCTAGTGATGATGAGGCTACTGCTGACTCTCAACATT
CTACTCCTCCAAAAAAGAAGAGAAAGGTAGAAGACCCCAAGGACTTTCCTTCAGAATTGCTAAGTTTTTT
GAGTCATGCTGTGTTTAGTAATAGAACTCTTGCTTGCTTTGCTATTTACACCACAAAGGAAAAAGCTGCA
CTGCTATACAAGAAAATTATGGAAAAATATTCTGTAACCTTTATAAGTAGGCATAACAGTTATAATCATA
ACATACTGTTTTTTCTTACTCCACACAGGCATAGAGTGTCTGCTATTAATAACTATGCTCAAAAATTGTG
TACCTTTAGCTTTTTAATTTGTAAAGGGGTTAATAAGGAATATTTGATGTATAGTGCCTTGACTAGAGAT
CATAATCAGCCATACCACATTTGTAGAGGTTTTACTTGCTTTAAAAAACCTCCCACACCTCCCCCTGAAC
CTGAAACATAAAATGAATGCAATTGTTGTTGTTAACTTGTTTATTGCAGCTTATAATGGTTACAAATAAA
GCAATAGCATCACAAATTTCACAAATAAAGCATTTTTTTCACTGCATTCTAGTTGTGGTTTGTCCAAACT
CATCAATGTATCTTATCATGTCTGGATCAACTGGATAACTCAAGCTAACCAAAATCATCCCAAACTTCCC
ACCCCATACCCTATTACCACTGCCAATTACCTAGTGGTTTCATTTACTCTAAACCTGTGATTCCTCTGAA
TTATTTTCATTTTAAAGAAATTGTATTTGTTAAATATGTACTACAAACTTAGTAGTTGGAAGGGCTAATT
CACTCCCAAAGAAGACAAGATATCCTTGATCTGTGGATCTACCACACACAAGGCTACTTCCCTGATTAGC
AGAACTACACACCAGGGCCAGGGGTCAGATATCCACTGACCTTTGGATGGTGCTACAAGCTAGTACCAGT
TGAGCCAGATAAGGTAGAAGAGGCCAATAAAGGAGAGAACACCAGCTTGTTACACCCTGTGAGCCTGCAT
GGGATGGATGACCCGGAGAGAGAAGTGTTAGAGTGGAGGTTTGACAGCCGCCTAGCATTTCATCACGTGG
CCCGAGAGCTGCATCCGGAGTACTTCAAGAACTGCTGATATCGAGCTTGCTACAAGGGACTTTCCGCTGG
GGACTTTCCAGGGAGGCGTGGCCTGGGCGGGACTGGGGAGTGGCGAGCCCTCAGATCCTGCATATAAGCA
GCTGCTTTTTGCCTGTACTGGGTCTCTCTGGTTAGACCAGATCTGAGCCTGGGAGCTCTCTGGCTAACTA
GGGAACCCACTGCTTAAGCCTCAATAAAGCTTGCCTTGAGTGCTTCAAGTAGTGTGTGCCCGTCTGTTGT
GTGACTCTGGTAACTAGAGATCCCTCAGACCCTTTTAGTCAGTGTGGAAAATCTCTAGCAGTGGCGCCCG
AACAGGGACTTGAAAGCGAAAGGGAAACCAGAGGAGCTCTCTCGACGCAGGACTCGGCTTGCTGAAGCGC
GCACGGCAAGAGGCGAGGGGCGGCGACTGGTGAGTACGCCAAAAATTTTGACTAGCGGAGGCTAGAAGGA
GAGAGATGGGTGCGAGAGCGTCAGTATTAAGCGGGGGAGAATTAGATCGCGATGGGAAAAAATTCGGTTA
AGGCCAGGGGGAAAGAAAAAATATAAATTAAAACATATAGTATGGGCAAGCAGGGAGCTAGAACGATTCG
CAGTTAATCCTGGCCTGTTAGAAACATCAGAAGGCTGTAGACAAATACTGGGACAGCTACAACCATCCCT
TCAGACAGGATCAGAAGAACTTAGATCATTATATAATACAGTAGCAACCCTCTATTGTGTGCATCAAAGG
ATAGAGATAAAAGACACCAAGGAAGCTTTAGACAAGATAGAGGAAGAGCAAAACAAAAGTAAGACCACCG
CACAGCAAGCGGCCGGTGATCTTCAGACCTGGACGATATATATGAGGGACAATTGGAGAAGTGAATTATA
TAAATATAAAGTAGTAAAAATTGAACCATTAGGAGTAGCACCCACCAAGGCAAAGAGAAGAGTGGTGCAG
AGAGAAAAAAGAGCAGTGGGAATAGGAGCTTTGTTCCTTGGGTTCTTGGGAGCAGCAGGAAGCACTATGG
GCGCAGCGTCAATGACGCTGACGGTACAGGCCAGACAATTATTGTCTGGTATAGTGCAGCAGCAGAACAA
TTTGCTGAGGGCTATTGAGGCGCAACAGCATCTGTTGCAACTCACAGTCTGGG
