LOCUS       Exported 10251 bp ds-DNA circular SYN 12-MAY-2021
DEFINITION  Reporter of Erk activity.
ACCESSION   .
VERSION     .
KEYWORDS    ErkKTR-irFP
SOURCE      synthetic DNA construct
  ORGANISM  synthetic DNA construct
REFERENCE   1 (bases 1 to 10251)
  AUTHORS   Dine E, Gil AA, Uribe G, Brangwynne CP, Toettcher JE
  TITLE     Protein Phase Separation Provides Long-Term Memory of Transient
            Spatial Stimuli.
  JOURNAL   Cell Syst. 2018 May 24. pii: S2405-4712(18)30190-X. doi:
            10.1016/j.cels.2018.05.002.
  PUBMED    29859829
REFERENCE   2 (bases 1 to 10251)
  AUTHORS   .
  TITLE     Direct Submission
  JOURNAL   Exported May 12, 2021 from SnapGene Server 1.1.58
            http://www.snapgene.com
FEATURES             Location/Qualifiers
     source          1..10251
                     /organism="synthetic DNA construct"
                     /mol_type="other DNA"
     LTR             1..634
                     /label=3' LTR
                     /note="3' long terminal repeat (LTR) from HIV-1"
     misc_feature    681..806
                     /label=HIV-1 Psi
                     /note="packaging signal of human immunodeficiency virus
                     type 1"
     misc_feature    1303..1536
                     /label=RRE
                     /note="The Rev response element (RRE) of HIV-1 allows for
                     Rev-dependent mRNA export from the nucleus to the
                     cytoplasm."
     CDS             1721..1765
                     /codon_start=1
                     /product="antigenic peptide corresponding to amino acids
                     655 to 669 of the HIV envelope protein gp41 (Lutje Hulsik
                     et al., 2013)"
                     /label=gp41 peptide
                     /note="recognized by the 2H10 single-chain llama nanobody"
                     /translation="KNEQELLELDKWASL"
     misc_feature    2050..2167
                     /label=cPPT/CTS
                     /note="central polypurine tract and central termination
                     sequence of HIV-1"
     promoter        2320..2727
                     /label=SFFV promoter
                     /note="spleen focus-forming virus long terminal repeat
                     (LTR) promoter"
     regulatory      3064..3073
                     /regulatory_class="other"
                     /note="vertebrate consensus sequence for strong initiation
                     of translation (Kozak, 1987)"
     CDS             3070..4017
                     /codon_start=1
                     /product="phytochrome-based near-infrared fluorescent
                     protein, originally termed iRFP (Filonov et al., 2011)"
                     /label=iRFP713
                     /note="name was changed to iRFP713 (Shcherbakova and
                     Verkhusha, 2013)"
                     /translation="MAEGSVARQPDLLTCDDEPIHIPGAIQPHGLLLALAADMTIVAGS
                     DNLPELTGLAIGALIGRSAADVFDSETHNRLTIALAEPGAAVGAPITVGFTMRKDAGFI
                     GSWHRHDQLIFLELEPPQRDVAEPQAFFRRTNSAIRRLQAAETLESACAAAAQEVRKIT
                     GFDRVMIYRFASDFSGEVIAEDRCAEVESKLGLHYPASTVPAQARRLYTINPVRIIPDI
                     NYRPVPVTPDLNPVTGRPIDLSFAILRSVSPVHLEFMRNIGMHGTMSISILRGERLWGL
                     IVCHHRTPYYVDLDGRQACELVAQVLAWQIGVMEE"
     misc_feature    4115..4703
                     /label=WPRE
                     /note="woodchuck hepatitis virus posttranscriptional
                     regulatory element"
     primer_bind     complement(4168..4188)
                     /label=WPRE-R
                     /note="WPRE, reverse primer"
     CDS             complement(4586..4597)
                     /codon_start=1
                     /product="Factor Xa recognition and cleavage site"
                     /label=Factor Xa site
                     /translation="IEGR"
     primer_bind     complement(4706..4722)
                     /label=KS primer
                     /note="common sequencing primer, one of multiple similar
                     variants"
     primer_bind     complement(4707..4723)
                     /label=pBluescriptKS
                     /note="For pBluescript vector"
     LTR             4813..5046
                     /label=3' LTR (Delta-U3)
                     /note="self-inactivating 3' long terminal repeat (LTR) from
                     HIV-1"
     promoter        complement(5071..5089)
                     /label=SP6 promoter
                     /note="promoter for bacteriophage SP6 RNA polymerase"
     primer_bind     complement(5072..5089)
                     /label=SP6
                     /note="SP6 promoter, forward primer"
     primer_bind     complement(5379..5398)
                     /label=pBRrevBam
                     /note="pBR322 vectors, tet region, downstream of BamHI,
                     reverse primer"
     primer_bind     complement(5612..5631)
                     /label=pRS-marker
                     /note="pRS vectors, use to sequence yeast selectable
                     marker"
     primer_bind     5731..5753
                     /label=pGEX 3'
                     /note="pGEX vectors, reverse primer"
     primer_bind     complement(5791..5809)
                     /label=pBRforEco
                     /note="pBR322 vectors, upsteam of EcoRI site, forward
                     primer"
     promoter        5877..5981
                     /gene="bla"
                     /label=AmpR promoter
     CDS             5982..6842
                     /codon_start=1
                     /gene="bla"
                     /product="beta-lactamase"
                     /label=AmpR
                     /note="confers resistance to ampicillin, carbenicillin, and
                     related antibiotics"
                     /translation="MSIQHFRVALIPFFAAFCLPVFAHPETLVKVKDAEDQLGARVGYI
                     ELDLNSGKILESFRPEERFPMMSTFKVLLCGAVLSRIDAGQEQLGRRIHYSQNDLVEYS
                     PVTEKHLTDGMTVRELCSAAITMSDNTAANLLLTTIGGPKELTAFLHNMGDHVTRLDRW
                     EPELNEAIPNDERDTTMPVAMATTLRKLLTGELLTLASRQQLIDWMEADKVAGPLLRSA
                     LPAGWFIADKSGAGERGSRGIIAALGPDGKPSRIVVIYTTGSQATMDERNRQIAEIGAS
                     LIKHW"
     primer_bind     complement(6200..6219)
                     /label=Amp-R
                     /note="Ampicillin resistance gene, reverse primer"
     rep_origin      7013..7601
                     /direction=RIGHT
                     /label=ori
                     /note="high-copy-number ColE1/pMB1/pBR322/pUC origin of
                     replication"
     primer_bind     7502..7521
                     /label=pBR322ori-F
                     /note="pBR322 origin, forward primer"
     primer_bind     7755..7772
                     /label=L4440
                     /note="L4440 vector, forward primer"
     primer_bind     complement(7842..7862)
                     /label=pBABE 3'
                     /note="SV40 enhancer, reverse primer for pBABE vectors"
     promoter        7847..8176
                     /label=SV40 promoter
                     /note="SV40 enhancer and early promoter"
     rep_origin      8027..8162
                     /label=SV40 ori
                     /note="SV40 origin of replication"
     primer_bind     8089..8108
                     /label=SV40pro-F
                     /note="SV40 promoter/origin, forward primer"
     intron          9310..9375
                     /label=small t intron
                     /note="SV40 (simian virus 40) small t antigen intron"
     CDS             9505..9525
                     /codon_start=1
                     /product="nuclear localization signal of SV40 (simian virus
                     40) large T antigen"
                     /label=SV40 NLS
                     /translation="PKKKRKV"
     polyA_signal    9950..10084
                     /label=SV40 poly(A) signal
                     /note="SV40 polyadenylation signal"
     primer_bind     complement(9987..10006)
                     /label=SV40pA-R
                     /note="SV40 polyA, reverse primer"
     primer_bind     10041..10060
                     /label=EBV-rev
                     /note="SV40 polyA terminator, reverse primer"
ORIGIN
        1 tggaagggct aattcactcc caaagaagac aagatatcct tgatctgtgg atctaccaca
       61 cacaaggcta cttccctgat tagcagaact acacaccagg gccaggggtc agatatccac
      121 tgacctttgg atggtgctac aagctagtac cagttgagcc agataaggta gaagaggcca
      181 ataaaggaga gaacaccagc ttgttacacc ctgtgagcct gcatgggatg gatgacccgg
      241 agagagaagt gttagagtgg aggtttgaca gccgcctagc atttcatcac gtggcccgag
      301 agctgcatcc ggagtacttc aagaactgct gatatcgagc ttgctacaag ggactttccg
      361 ctggggactt tccagggagg cgtggcctgg gcgggactgg ggagtggcga gccctcagat
      421 cctgcatata agcagctgct ttttgcctgt actgggtctc tctggttaga ccagatctga
      481 gcctgggagc tctctggcta actagggaac ccactgctta agcctcaata aagcttgcct
      541 tgagtgcttc aagtagtgtg tgcccgtctg ttgtgtgact ctggtaacta gagatccctc
      601 agaccctttt agtcagtgtg gaaaatctct agcagtggcg cccgaacagg gacttgaaag
      661 cgaaagggaa accagaggag ctctctcgac gcaggactcg gcttgctgaa gcgcgcacgg
      721 caagaggcga ggggcggcga ctggtgagta cgccaaaaat tttgactagc ggaggctaga
      781 aggagagaga tgggtgcgag agcgtcagta ttaagcgggg gagaattaga tcgcgatggg
      841 aaaaaattcg gttaaggcca gggggaaaga aaaaatataa attaaaacat atagtatggg
      901 caagcaggga gctagaacga ttcgcagtta atcctggcct gttagaaaca tcagaaggct
      961 gtagacaaat actgggacag ctacaaccat cccttcagac aggatcagaa gaacttagat
     1021 cattatataa tacagtagca accctctatt gtgtgcatca aaggatagag ataaaagaca
     1081 ccaaggaagc tttagacaag atagaggaag agcaaaacaa aagtaagacc accgcacagc
     1141 aagcggccgg ccgctgatct tcagacctgg aggaggagat atgagggaca attggagaag
     1201 tgaattatat aaatataaag tagtaaaaat tgaaccatta ggagtagcac ccaccaaggc
     1261 aaagagaaga gtggtgcaga gagaaaaaag agcagtggga ataggagctt tgttccttgg
     1321 gttcttggga gcagcaggaa gcactatggg cgcagcgtca atgacgctga cggtacaggc
     1381 cagacaatta ttgtctggta tagtgcagca gcagaacaat ttgctgaggg ctattgaggc
     1441 gcaacagcat ctgttgcaac tcacagtctg gggcatcaag cagctccagg caagaatcct
     1501 ggctgtggaa agatacctaa aggatcaaca gctcctgggg atttggggtt gctctggaaa
     1561 actcatttgc accactgctg tgccttggaa tgctagttgg agtaataaat ctctggaaca
     1621 gatttggaat cacacgacct ggatggagtg ggacagagaa attaacaatt acacaagctt
     1681 aatacactcc ttaattgaag aatcgcaaaa ccagcaagaa aagaatgaac aagaattatt
     1741 ggaattagat aaatgggcaa gtttgtggaa ttggtttaac ataacaaatt ggctgtggta
     1801 tataaaatta ttcataatga tagtaggagg cttggtaggt ttaagaatag tttttgctgt
     1861 actttctata gtgaatagag ttaggcaggg atattcacca ttatcgtttc agacccacct
     1921 cccaaccccg aggggacccg acaggcccga aggaatagaa gaagaaggtg gagagagaga
     1981 cagagacaga tccattcgat tagtgaacgg atctcgacgg tatcgccaaa tggcagtatt
     2041 catccacaat tttaaaagaa aaggggggat tggggggtac agtgcagggg aaagaatagt
     2101 agacataata gcaacagaca tacaaactaa agaattacaa aaacaaatta caaaaattca
     2161 aaattttcgg gtttattaca gggacagcag agatccagtt tggatcgata agcttgatat
     2221 cgaattcctg cagccccgat aaaataaaag attttattta gtctccagaa aaagggggga
     2281 atgaaagacc ccacctgtag gtttggcaag ctagctgcag taacgccatt ttgcaaggca
     2341 tggaaaaata ccaaaccaag aatagagaag ttcagatcaa gggcgggtac atgaaaatag
     2401 ctaacgttgg gccaaacagg atatctgcgg tgagcagttt cggccccggc ccggggccaa
     2461 gaacagatgg tcaccgcagt ttcggccccg gcccgaggcc aagaacagat ggtccccaga
     2521 tatggcccaa ccctcagcag tttcttaaga cccatcagat gtttccaggc tcccccaagg
     2581 acctgaaatg accctgcgcc ttatttgaat taaccaatca gcctgcttct cgcttctgtt
     2641 cgcgcgcttc tgcttcccga gctctataaa agagctcaca acccctcact cggcgcgcca
     2701 gtcctccgac agactgagtc gcccgggggg gatctggagc tctcgagaat tctcacgcgt
     2761 ggctccacca tgaagggccg aaagcctcgg gacctggaac ttccacttag cccaagcctg
     2821 ctgggtggcc agggacctga acggactcca ggatcaggaa caagctctgg tcttcaggca
     2881 ccggggccag cgctttcgcc cagcaagcgt agcggtctcg aggacccagc gacgccatcg
     2941 aagaagccac gtaccccatc ggtgtcgtca aggctggagc gcctgaccct ccagtccagc
     3001 tttcaattcc catccactag tacgcgtcaa gtggagcaag gcaggtggac agtggatccg
     3061 gtcgccacca tggctgaagg atccgtcgcc aggcagcctg acctcttgac ctgcgacgat
     3121 gagccgatcc atatccccgg tgccatccaa ccgcatggac tgctgctcgc cctcgccgcc
     3181 gacatgacga tcgttgccgg cagcgacaac cttcccgaac tcaccggact ggcgatcggc
     3241 gccctgatcg gccgctctgc ggccgatgtc ttcgactcgg agacgcacaa ccgtctgacg
     3301 atcgccttgg ccgagcccgg ggcggccgtc ggagcaccga tcactgtcgg cttcacgatg
     3361 cgaaaggacg caggcttcat cggctcctgg catcgccatg atcagctcat cttcctcgag
     3421 ctcgagcctc cccagcggga cgtcgccgag ccgcaggcgt tcttccgccg caccaacagc
     3481 gccatccgcc gcctgcaggc cgccgaaacc ttggaaagcg cctgcgccgc cgcggcgcaa
     3541 gaggtgcgga agattaccgg cttcgatcgg gtgatgatct atcgcttcgc ctccgacttc
     3601 agcggcgaag tgatcgcaga ggatcggtgc gccgaggtcg agtcaaaact aggcctgcac
     3661 tatcctgcct caaccgtgcc ggcgcaggcc cgtcggctct ataccatcaa cccggtacgg
     3721 atcattcccg atatcaatta tcggccggtg ccggtcaccc cagacctcaa tccggtcacc
     3781 gggcggccga ttgatcttag cttcgccatc ctgcgcagcg tctcgcccgt ccatctggaa
     3841 ttcatgcgca acataggcat gcacggcacg atgtcgatct cgattttgcg cggcgagcga
     3901 ctgtggggat tgatcgtttg ccatcaccga acgccgtact acgtcgatct cgatggccgc
     3961 caagcctgcg agctagtcgc ccaggttctg gcctggcaga tcggcgtgat ggaagaggcg
     4021 gccgcaactc ccacctgcaa catgcgtgac tgactgaggc cgcgactcta gagtcgacct
     4081 gcaggcatgc aagcttgata tcaagcttat cgataatcaa cctctggatt acaaaatttg
     4141 tgaaagattg actggtattc ttaactatgt tgctcctttt acgctatgtg gatacgctgc
     4201 tttaatgcct ttgtatcatg ctattgcttc ccgtatggct ttcattttct cctccttgta
     4261 taaatcctgg ttgctgtctc tttatgagga gttgtggccc gttgtcaggc aacgtggcgt
     4321 ggtgtgcact gtgtttgctg acgcaacccc cactggttgg ggcattgcca ccacctgtca
     4381 gctcctttcc gggactttcg ctttccccct ccctattgcc acggcggaac tcatcgccgc
     4441 ctgccttgcc cgctgctgga caggggctcg gctgttgggc actgacaatt ccgtggtgtt
     4501 gtcggggaaa tcatcgtcct ttccttggct gctcgcctgt gttgccacct ggattctgcg
     4561 cgggacgtcc ttctgctacg tcccttcggc cctcaatcca gcggaccttc cttcccgcgg
     4621 cctgctgccg gctctgcggc ctcttccgcg tcttcgcctt cgccctcaga cgagtcggat
     4681 ctccctttgg gccgcctccc cgcatcgata ccgtcgacct cgagggaatt aattcgagct
     4741 cggtaccttt aagaccaatg acttacaagg cagctgtaga tcttagccac tttttaaaag
     4801 aaaagggggg actggaaggg ctaattcact cccaacgaag acaagatctg ctttttgctt
     4861 gtactgggtc tctctggtta gaccagatct gagcctggga gctctctggc taactaggga
     4921 acccactgct taagcctcaa taaagcttgc cttgagtgct tcaagtagtg tgtgcccgtc
     4981 tgttgtgtga ctctggtaac tagagatccc tcagaccctt ttagtcagtg tggaaaatct
     5041 ctagcagcat ctagaattaa ttccgtgtat tctatagtgt cacctaaatc gtatgtgtat
     5101 gatacataag gttatgtatt aattgtagcc gcgttctaac gacaatatgt acaagcctaa
     5161 ttgtgtagca tctggcttac tgaagcagac cctatcatct ctctcgtaaa ctgccgtcag
     5221 agtcggtttg gttggacgaa ccttctgagt ttctggtaac gccgtcccgc acccggaaat
     5281 ggtcagcgaa ccaatcagca gggtcatcgc tagccagatc ctctacgccg gacgcatcgt
     5341 ggccggcatc accggcgcca caggtgcggt tgctggcgcc tatatcgccg acatcaccga
     5401 tggggaagat cgggctcgcc acttcgggct catgagcgct tgtttcggcg tgggtatggt
     5461 ggcaggcccc gtggccgggg gactgttggg cgccatctcc ttgcatgcac cattccttgc
     5521 ggcggcggtg ctcaacggcc tcaacctact actgggctgc ttcctaatgc aggagtcgca
     5581 taagggagag cgtcgaatgg tgcactctca gtacaatctg ctctgatgcc gcatagttaa
     5641 gccagccccg acacccgcca acacccgctg acgcgccctg acgggcttgt ctgctcccgg
     5701 catccgctta cagacaagct gtgaccgtct ccgggagctg catgtgtcag aggttttcac
     5761 cgtcatcacc gaaacgcgcg agacgaaagg gcctcgtgat acgcctattt ttataggtta
     5821 atgtcatgat aataatggtt tcttagacgt caggtggcac ttttcgggga aatgtgcgcg
     5881 gaacccctat ttgtttattt ttctaaatac attcaaatat gtatccgctc atgagacaat
     5941 aaccctgata aatgcttcaa taatattgaa aaaggaagag tatgagtatt caacatttcc
     6001 gtgtcgccct tattcccttt tttgcggcat tttgccttcc tgtttttgct cacccagaaa
     6061 cgctggtgaa agtaaaagat gctgaagatc agttgggtgc acgagtgggt tacatcgaac
     6121 tggatctcaa cagcggtaag atccttgaga gttttcgccc cgaagaacgt tttccaatga
     6181 tgagcacttt taaagttctg ctatgtggcg cggtattatc ccgtattgac gccgggcaag
     6241 agcaactcgg tcgccgcata cactattctc agaatgactt ggttgagtac tcaccagtca
     6301 cagaaaagca tcttacggat ggcatgacag taagagaatt atgcagtgct gccataacca
     6361 tgagtgataa cactgcggcc aacttacttc tgacaacgat cggaggaccg aaggagctaa
     6421 ccgctttttt gcacaacatg ggggatcatg taactcgcct tgatcgttgg gaaccggagc
     6481 tgaatgaagc cataccaaac gacgagcgtg acaccacgat gcctgtagca atggcaacaa
     6541 cgttgcgcaa actattaact ggcgaactac ttactctagc ttcccggcaa caattaatag
     6601 actggatgga ggcggataaa gttgcaggac cacttctgcg ctcggccctt ccggctggct
     6661 ggtttattgc tgataaatct ggagccggtg agcgtgggtc tcgcggtatc attgcagcac
     6721 tggggccaga tggtaagccc tcccgtatcg tagttatcta cacgacgggg agtcaggcaa
     6781 ctatggatga acgaaataga cagatcgctg agataggtgc ctcactgatt aagcattggt
     6841 aactgtcaga ccaagtttac tcatatatac tttagattga tttaaaactt catttttaat
     6901 ttaaaaggat ctaggtgaag atcctttttg ataatctcat gaccaaaatc ccttaacgtg
     6961 agttttcgtt ccactgagcg tcagaccccg tagaaaagat caaaggatct tcttgagatc
     7021 ctttttttct gcgcgtaatc tgctgcttgc aaacaaaaaa accaccgcta ccagcggtgg
     7081 tttgtttgcc ggatcaagag ctaccaactc tttttccgaa ggtaactggc ttcagcagag
     7141 cgcagatacc aaatactgtt cttctagtgt agccgtagtt aggccaccac ttcaagaact
     7201 ctgtagcacc gcctacatac ctcgctctgc taatcctgtt accagtggct gctgccagtg
     7261 gcgataagtc gtgtcttacc gggttggact caagacgata gttaccggat aaggcgcagc
     7321 ggtcgggctg aacggggggt tcgtgcacac agcccagctt ggagcgaacg acctacaccg
     7381 aactgagata cctacagcgt gagctatgag aaagcgccac gcttcccgaa gggagaaagg
     7441 cggacaggta tccggtaagc ggcagggtcg gaacaggaga gcgcacgagg gagcttccag
     7501 ggggaaacgc ctggtatctt tatagtcctg tcgggtttcg ccacctctga cttgagcgtc
     7561 gatttttgtg atgctcgtca ggggggcgga gcctatggaa aaacgccagc aacgcggcct
     7621 ttttacggtt cctggccttt tgctggcctt ttgctcacat gttctttcct gcgttatccc
     7681 ctgattctgt ggataaccgt attaccgcct ttgagtgagc tgataccgct cgccgcagcc
     7741 gaacgaccga gcgcagcgag tcagtgagcg aggaagcgga agagcgccca atacgcaaac
     7801 cgcctctccc cgcgcgttgg ccgattcatt aatgcagctg tggaatgtgt gtcagttagg
     7861 gtgtggaaag tccccaggct ccccagcagg cagaagtatg caaagcatgc atctcaatta
     7921 gtcagcaacc aggtgtggaa agtccccagg ctccccagca ggcagaagta tgcaaagcat
     7981 gcatctcaat tagtcagcaa ccatagtccc gcccctaact ccgcccatcc cgcccctaac
     8041 tccgcccagt tccgcccatt ctccgcccca tggctgacta atttttttta tttatgcaga
     8101 ggccgaggcc gcctcggcct ctgagctatt ccagaagtag tgaggaggct tttttggagg
     8161 cctaggcttt tgcaaaaagc ttggacacaa gacaggcttg cgagatatgt ttgagaatac
     8221 cactttatcc cgcgtcaggg agaggcagtg cgtaaaaaga cgcggactca tgtgaaatac
     8281 tggtttttag tgcgccagat ctctataatc tcgcgcaacc tattttcccc tcgaacactt
     8341 tttaagccgt agataaacag gctgggacac ttcacatgag cgaaaaatac atcgtcacct
     8401 gggacatgtt gcagatccat gcacgtaaac tcgcaagccg actgatgcct tctgaacaat
     8461 ggaaaggcat tattgccgta agccgtggcg gtctgtaccg ggtgcgttac tggcgcgtga
     8521 actgggtatt cgtcatgtcg ataccgtttg tatttccagc tacgatcacg acaaccagcg
     8581 cgagcttaaa gtgctgaaac gcgcagaagg cgatggcgaa ggcttcatcg ttattgatga
     8641 cctggtggat accggtggta ctgcggttgc gattcgtgaa atgtatccaa aagcgcactt
     8701 tgtcaccatc ttcgcaaaac cggctggtcg tccgctggtt gatgactatg ttgttgatat
     8761 cccgcaagat acctggattg aacagccgtg ggatatgggc gtcgtattcg tcccgccaat
     8821 ctccggtcgc taatcttttc aacgcctggc actgccgggc gttgttcttt ttaacttcag
     8881 gcgggttaca atagtttcca gtaagtattc tggaggctgc atccatgaca caggcaaacc
     8941 tgagcgaaac cctgttcaaa ccccgcttta aacatcctga aacctcgacg ctagtccgcc
     9001 gctttaatca cggcgcacaa ccgcctgtgc agtcggccct tgatggtaaa accatccctc
     9061 actggtatcg catgattaac cgtctgatgt ggatctggcg cggcattgac ccacgcgaaa
     9121 tcctcgacgt ccaggcacgt attgtgatga gcgatgccga acgtaccgac gatgatttat
     9181 acgatacggt gattggctac cgtggcggca actggattta tgagtgggcc ccggatcttt
     9241 gtgaaggaac cttacttctg tggtgtgaca taattggaca aactacctac agagatttaa
     9301 agctctaagg taaatataaa atttttaagt gtataatgtg ttaaactact gattctaatt
     9361 gtttgtgtat tttagattcc aacctatgga actgatgaat gggagcagtg gtggaatgcc
     9421 tttaatgagg aaaacctgtt ttgctcagaa gaaatgccat ctagtgatga tgaggctact
     9481 gctgactctc aacattctac tcctccaaaa aagaagagaa aggtagaaga ccccaaggac
     9541 tttccttcag aattgctaag ttttttgagt catgctgtgt ttagtaatag aactcttgct
     9601 tgctttgcta tttacaccac aaaggaaaaa gctgcactgc tatacaagaa aattatggaa
     9661 aaatattctg taacctttat aagtaggcat aacagttata atcataacat actgtttttt
     9721 cttactccac acaggcatag agtgtctgct attaataact atgctcaaaa attgtgtacc
     9781 tttagctttt taatttgtaa aggggttaat aaggaatatt tgatgtatag tgccttgact
     9841 agagatcata atcagccata ccacatttgt agaggtttta cttgctttaa aaaacctccc
     9901 acacctcccc ctgaacctga aacataaaat gaatgcaatt gttgttgtta acttgtttat
     9961 tgcagcttat aatggttaca aataaagcaa tagcatcaca aatttcacaa ataaagcatt
    10021 tttttcactg cattctagtt gtggtttgtc caaactcatc aatgtatctt atcatgtctg
    10081 gatcaactgg ataactcaag ctaaccaaaa tcatcccaaa cttcccaccc cataccctat
    10141 taccactgcc aattacctgt ggtttcattt actctaaacc tgtgattcct ctgaattatt
    10201 ttcattttaa agaaattgta tttgttaaat atgtactaca aacttagtag t
//
